>Addgene plasmid #63350 | pFusX3-4 | depositor partial sequence | sequence record 105218 | pFusX3_AAT
AGTCTTAAGCGTCTCCATGGCCTGACCCCGGACCAAGTGGTGGCTATCGCCAGCAACATTGGCGGCAAGC
AAGCGCTCGAAACGGTGCAGCGGCTGTTGCCGGTGCTGTGCCAGGACCATGGCCTCACACCCGATCAGGT
CGTGGCTATCGCCAGCAACATTGGCGGCAAGCAAGCGCTCGAAACGGTGCAGCGGCTGTTGCCGGTGCTG
TGCCAGGACCATGGCCTGACCCCGGACCAAGTGGTGGCTATCGCCAGCAACGGTGGCGGCAAGCAAGCGC
TCGAAACGGTGCAGCGGCTGTTGCCGGTGCTGTGCCAGGACCATGGCCTGCGAGACGTC
