>Addgene plasmid #63350 | pFusX3-4 | depositor partial sequence | sequence record 105219 | FusX3
CGTCTCCATGGCCTGACCCCGGACCAAGTGGTGGCTATCGAGACCGGCGCCGCTACGGGCGCGTCCCATT
CGCCATTCAGGCTGCGCAACTGTTGGGAAGGGCGATCGGTGCGGGCTCTTCGCTATTACGCCAGCTGGCG
AAAGGGGGATGTGCTGCAAGGCGATTAAGTTGGGAACGCCAGGGTTTTCCCAGTCACGACGTTGTAAAAC
GACGGCCAGTGAGCGCGCGTAATCGACTCACTATAGGGCGAATTGGGTACCGGGCCCCCCCTCGAGGTCC
TCCAGCTTTTGTTCCCTTTAGTGAGGGTTAATTGCGCGCTTGGCGTAATCATGGTCATAGCTGTTTCCTG
TGTGAAATTGTTATCCGCTCACAATTCCACACAACATACGAGCCGGAAGCATAAAGTGTAAAGCCTGGGG
TGCCTAATGAGTGAGCTAACTCACATTAATTGCGTTGCGCTCACTGCCCGCTTTCCACCGGTGGTCTCTG
GCGGCAAGCAAGCGCTCGAAACGGTGCAGCGGCTGTTGCCGGTGCTGTGCCAGGACCATGGCCTGCGAGA
CGTCTAGACCAGCCAGGACAGAAATGCCTCGACTTCGCTGCTACCCAAGGTTGCCGGGTGACGCACACCG
TGGAAACGGATGAAGGCACGAACCCAGTGGACATAAGCCTGTTCGGTTCGTAAGCTGTAATGCAAGTAGC
GTATGCGCTCACGCAACTGGTCCAGAACCTTGACCGAACGCAGCGGTGGTAACGGCGCAGTGGCGGTTTT
CATGGCTTGTTATGACTGTTTTTTTGGGGTACAGTCTATGCCTCGGGCATCCAAGCAGCAAGCGCGTTAC
GCCGTGGGTCGATGTTTGATGTTATGGAGCAGCAACGATGTTACGCAGCAGGGCAGTCGCCCTAAAACAA
AGTTAAACATTATGAGGGAAGCGGTGATCGCCGAAGTATCGACTCAACTATCAGAGGTAGTTGGCGTCAT
CGAGCGCCATCTCGAACCGACGTTGCTGGCCGTACATTTGTACGGCTCCGCAGTGGATGGCGGCCTGAAG
CCACACAGTGATATTGATTTGCTGGTTACGGTGACCGTAAGGCTTGATGAAACAACGCGGCGAGCTTTGA
TCAACGACCTTTTGGAAACTTCGGCTTCCCCTGGAGAGAGCGAGATTCTCCGCGCTGTAGAAGTCACCAT
TGTTGTGCACGACGACATCATTCCGTGGCGTTATCCAGCTAAGCGCGAACTGCAATTTGGAGAATGGCAG
CGCAATGACATTCTTGCAGGTATCTTCGAGCCAGCCACGATCGACATTGATCTGGCTATCTTGCTGACAA
AAGCAAGAGAACATAGCGTTGCCTTGGTAGGTCCAGCGGCGGAGGAACTCTTTGATCCGGTTCCTGAACA
GGATCTATTTGAGGCGCTAAATGAAACCTTAACGCTATGGAACTCGCCGCCCGACTGGGCTGGCGATGAG
CGAAATGTAGTGCTTACGTTGTCCCGCATTTGGTACAGCGCAGTAACCGGCAAAATCGCGCCGAAGGATG
TCGCTGCCGACTGGGCAATGGAGCGCCTGCCGGCCCAGTATCAGCCCGTCATACTTGAAGCTAGACAGGC
TTATCTTGGACAAGAAGAAGATCGCTTGGCCTCGCGCGCAGATCAGTTGGAAGAATTTGTCCACTACGTG
AAAGGCGAGATCACCAAGGTAGTCGGCAAATAACCCTCGAGCCACCCATGACCAAAATCCCTTAACGTGA
GTTACGCGTCGTTCCACTGAGCGTCAGACCCCGTAGAAAAGATCAAAGGATCTTCTTGAGATCCTTTTTT
TCTGCGCGTAATCTGCTGCTTGCAAACAAAAAAACCACCGCTACCAGCGGTGGTTTGTTTGCCGGATCAA
GAGCTACCAACTCTTTTTCCGAAGGTAACTGGCTTCAGCAGAGCGCAGATACCAAATACTGTCCTTCTAG
TGTAGCCGTAGTTAGGCCACCACTTCAAGAACTCTGTAGCACCGCCTACATACCTCGCTCTGCTAATCCT
GTTACCAGTGGCTGCTGCCAGTGGCGATAAGTCGTGTCTTACCGGGTTGGACTCAAGACGATAGTTACCG
GATAAGGCGCAGCGGTCGGGCTGAACGGGGGGTTCGTGCACACAGCCCAGCTTGGAGCGAACGACCTACA
CCGAACTGAGATACCTACAGCGTGAGCATTGAGAAAGCGCCACGCTTCCCGAAGGGAGAAAGGCGGACAG
GTATCCGGTAAGCGGCAGGGTCGGAACAGGAGAGCGCACGAGGGAGCTTCCAGGGGGAAACGCCTGGTAT
CTTTATAGTCCTGTCGGGTTTCGCCACCTCTGACTTGAGCGTCGATTTTTGTGATGCTCGTCAGGGGGGC
GGAGCCTATGGAAAAACGCCAGCAACGCGGCCTTTTTACGGTTCCTGGCCTTTTGCTGGCCTTTTGCTCA
CATGTTCTTTCCTGCGTTATCCCCTGATTCTGTGGATAACCGTATTACCGCCTTTGAGTGAGCTGATACC
GCTCGCCGCAGCCGAACGACCGAGCGCAGCGAGTCAGTGAGCGAGGAAGCGGAAGAGCGCCCAATACGCA
AACCGCCTCTCCCCGCGCGTTGGCCGATTCATTAATGCAGCTGGCACGACAGGTTTCCCGACTGGAAAGC
GGGCAGTGAGCGCAACGCAATTAATACGCGTACCGCTAGCCAGGAAGAGTTTGTAGAAACGCAAAAAGGC
CATCCGTCAGGATGGCCTTCTGCTTAGTTTGATGCCTGGCAGTTTATGGCGGGCGTCCTGCCCGCCACCC
TCCGGGCCGTTGCTTCACAACGTTCAAATCCGCTCCCGGCGGATTTGTCCTACTCAGGAGAGCGTTCACC
GACAAACAACAGATAAAACGAAAGGCCCAGTCTTCCGACTGAGCCTTTCGTTTTATTTGATGCCTGGCAG
TTCCCTACTCTCGCGTTAACGCTAGCATGGATGTTTTCCCAGTCACGACGTTGTAAAACGACGGCCAGTC
TTAAG
