>Addgene plasmid #63350 | pFusX3-4 | addgene partial sequence | sequence record 115468 | pCR8_R1 5'-cgaaccgaacaggcttatgt-3'
GTGCGTCACCCGGCAACCTTGGGTAGCAGCGAAGTCGAGGCATTTCTGTCCTGGCTGGTCTAGACGTCTC
GCAGGCCATGGTCCTGGCACAGCACCGGCAACAGCCGCTGCACCGTTTCGAGCGCTTGCTTGCCGCCACC
GTTGCTGGCGATAGCCACCACTTGGTCCGGGGTCAGGCCATGGTCCTGGCACAGCACCGGCAACAGCCGC
TGCACCGTTTCGAGCGCTTGCTTGCCGCCAATGTTGCTGGCGATAGCCACGACCTGATCGGGTGTGAGGC
CATGGTCCTGGCACAGCACCGGCAACAGCCGCTGCACCGTTTCGAGCGCTTGCTTGCCGCCAATGTTGCT
GGCGATAGCCACCACTTGGTCCGGGGTCAGGCCATGGAGACGCTTAAGACTGGCCGTCGTTTTACAACGT
CGTGACTGGGAAAACATCCATGCTAGCGTTAACGCGAGAGTAGGGAACTGCCAGGCATCAAATAAAACGA
AAGGCTCAGTCGGAAGACTGGGCCTTTCGTTTTATCTGTTGTTTGTCGGTGAACGCTCTCCTGAGTAGGA
CAAATCCGCCGGGAGCGGATTTGAACGTTGTGAAGCAACGGCCCGGAGGGTGGCGGGCAGGACGCCCGCC
ATAAACTGCCAGGCATCAAACTAAGCAGAAGGCCATCCTGACGGATGGCCTTTTTGCGTTTCTACAAA
