[The description below was written by a language model from this plasmid's Addgene catalogue record.]
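Description:
pFusX3-4 is a library plasmid from the FusX TALE assembly system, a modular cloning platform for building custom TAL effector arrays in a rapid, one-step reaction. It is built on the FusX3 backbone (about 3 kb without the insert), is classed as a TALEN-type vector, and is maintained in E. coli as a high-copy plasmid under spectinomycin selection. The record does not name the origin of replication, and no feature table is provided, so the detailed layout of the backbone cannot be described beyond these fields. The use of pCR8-type sequencing primers indicates that such priming sites flank the insert.

The payload is a synthetic pre-assembled trimer of TALE repeats carrying the repeat-variable diresidues NI, NI and NG. Under the standard TALE code NI recognises adenine and NG recognises thymine, which matches the alternative insert name denoting the DNA triplet AAT. This trimer is designated to occupy RVD positions 7 to 9 of the final repeat array. It was cloned into the backbone through BsaI sites that were destroyed in the process, consistent with Golden Gate-style type IIS cloning, in which the enzyme cuts outside its recognition site so that fragments join seamlessly and in a defined order.

The plasmid carries no expression cassette for use on its own. It serves as one building block among a set of trimer plasmids covering the possible triplets at each position. A user picks the plasmid matching the target sequence at positions 7 to 9 and combines it with modules for the other positions and a receiver vector to assemble a complete TALEN or other TALE fusion for genome editing.
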