Addgene plasmid #63350: pFusX3-4
Purpose: Encodes RVD positions 7-9 in TALEN assembly
Depositing lab: Stephen Ekker. Depositing organization: Mayo Foundation for Medical Education and Research. Publication: FusX: A rapid one-step TALE assembly system for genome science. Ma AC, McNulty MS, Tanya PL, Jarryd CM, Martinez-Galvez G, Argue DP, Lee HB, Urban MD, Bullard CE, Blackburn PR, Man TK, Clark KJ, Ekker SC. Hum Gene Ther. 2016 Jun;27(6):451-63. doi: 10.1089/hum.2015.172 PubMed 26854857.
Backbone
  Vector backbone: FusX3
  Backbone size w/o insert (bp): 3015
  Vector type: TALEN
Growth in bacteria
  Bacterial resistance: Spectinomycin, 50 μg/mL
  Growth temperature: 37°C
  Growth strain: DH5alpha
  Copy number: High Copy
Gene/Insert
  Gene/Insert name: NI NI NG (alt name: X3_AAT)
  Species: Synthetic
  Mutation: none
  Cloning method: Restriction Enzyme; 5′ cloning site BsaI (destroyed during cloning); 3′ cloning site BsaI (destroyed during cloning)
  Sequencing primers: 5′ pCR8_F1; 3′ pCR8_R1
Terms and licenses: Academic/Nonprofit Terms; Industry Terms: Not Available to Industry
How to cite: pFusX3-4 was a gift from Stephen Ekker (Addgene plasmid # 63350 ; http://n2t.net/addgene:63350 ; RRID:Addgene_63350)
